>Addgene plasmid #164664 | pBI-CMV1-mir144~451-CMV2-mir1 | addgene full sequence | sequence record 327551 | Addgene NGS Result
CGTTACATAACTTACGGTAAATGGCCCGCCTGGCTGACCGCCCAACGACCCCCGCCCATTGACGTCAATA
ATGACGTATGTTCCCATAGTAACGCCAATAGGGACTTTCCATTGACGTCAATGGGTGGAGTATTTACGGT
AAACTGCCCACTTGGCAGTACATCAAGTGTATCATATGCCAAGTACGCCCCCTATTGACGTCAATGACGG
TAAATGGCCCGCCTGGCATTATGCCCAGTACATGACCTTATGGGACTTTCCTACTTGGCAGTACATCTAC
GTATTAGTCATCGCTATTACCATGGTGATGCGGTTTTGGCAGTACATCAATGGGCGTGGATAGCGGTTTG
ACTCACGGGGATTTCCAAGTCTCCACCCCATTGACGTCAATGGGAGTTTGTTTTGGCACCAAAATCAACG
GGACTTTCCAAAATGTCGTAACAACTCCGCCCCATTGACGCAAATGGGCGGTAGGCGTGTACGGTGGGAG
GTCTATATAAGCAGAGCTGGTTTAGTGAACCGTCAGATCCGCTAGGGATCCTCTAGTCAGCTGACGCGTG
CTAGCGCGGCCGCGTTCTGCCCCCAGCCCCTCACAGTGCTTTTCAAGCCATGCTTCCTGTGCCCCCAGTG
GGGCCCTGGCTGGGATATCATCATATACTGTAAGTTTGCGATGAGACACTACAGTATAGATGATGTACTA
GTCCGGGCACCCCCAGCTCTGGAGCCTGACAAGGAGGACAGGAGAGATGCTGCAAGCCCAAGAAGCTCTC
TGCTCAGCCTGTCACAACCTACTGACTGCCAGGGCACTTGGGAATGGCAAGGAAACCGTTACCATTACTG
AGTTTAGTAATGGTAATGGTTCTCTTGCTATACCCAGAAAACGTGCCAGGAAGAGAACTCAGGACCCTGA
AGCAGACTACTGGAAGGGAGACTCCAAAGCTTGTCGACGATATCTCCAGAGGATCATAATCAGCCATACC
ACATTTGTAGAGGTTTTACTTGCTTTAAAAAACCTCCCACACCTCCCCCTGAACCTGAAACATAAAATGA
ATGCAATTGTTGTTGTTAACTTGTTTATTGCAGCTTATAATGGTTACAAATAAAGCAATAGCATCACAAA
TTTCACAAATAAAGCATTTTTTTCACTGCCCCGAGCTTCCTCGCTCACTGACTCGCTGCGCTCGGTCGTT
CGGCTGCGGCGAGCGGTATCAGCTCACTCAAAGGCGGTAATACGGTTATCCACAGAATCAGGGGATAACG
CAGGAAAGAACATGTGAGCAAAAGGCCAGCAAAAGGCCAGGAACCGTAAAAAGGCCGCGTTGCTGGCGTT
TTTCCATAGGCTCCGCCCCCCTGACGAGCATCACAAAAATCGACGCTCAAGTCAGAGGTGGCGAAACCCG
ACAGGACTATAAAGATACCAGGCGTTTCCCCCTGGAAGCTCCCTCGTGCGCTCTCCTGTTCCGACCCTGC
CGCTTACCGGATACCTGTCCGCCTTTCTCCCTTCGGGAAGCGTGGCGCTTTCTCATAGCTCACGCTGTAG
GTATCTCAGTTCGGTGTAGGTCGTTCGCTCCAAGCTGGGCTGTGTGCACGAACCCCCCGTTCAGCCCGAC
CGCTGCGCCTTATCCGGTAACTATCGTCTTGAGTCCAACCCGGTAAGACACGACTTATCGCCACTGGCAG
CAGCCACTGGTAACAGGATTAGCAGAGCGAGGTATGTAGGCGGTGCTACAGAGTTCTTGAAGTGGTGGCC
TAACTACGGCTACACTAGAAGAACAGTATTTGGTATCTGCGCTCTGCTGAAGCCAGTTACCTTCGGAAAA
AGAGTTGGTAGCTCTTGATCCGGCAAACAAACCACCGCTGGTAGCGGTGGTTTTTTTGTTTGCAAGCAGC
AGATTACGCGCAGAAAAAAAGGATCTCAAGAAGATCCTTTGATCTTTTCTACGGGGTCTGACGCTCAGTG
GAACGAAAACTCACGTTAAGGGATTTTGGTCATGAGATTATCAAAAAGGATCTTCACCTAGATCCTTTTA
AATTAAAAATGAAGTTTTAAATCAATCTAAAGTATATATGAGTAAACTTGGTCTGACAGTTACCAATGCT
TAATCAGTGAGGCACCTATCTCAGCGATCTGTCTATTTCGTTCATCCATAGTTGCCTGACTCCCCGTCGT
GTAGATAACTACGATACGGGAGGGCTTACCATCTGGCCCCAGTGCTGCAATGATACCGCGAGACCCACGC
TCACCGGCTCCAGATTTATCAGCAATAAACCAGCCAGCCGGAAGGGCCGAGCGCAGAAGTGGTCCTGCAA
CTTTATCCGCCTCCATCCAGTCTATTAATTGTTGCCGGGAAGCTAGAGTAAGTAGTTCGCCAGTTAATAG
TTTGCGCAACGTTGTTGCCATTGCTACAGGCATCGTGGTGTCACGCTCGTCGTTTGGTATGGCTTCATTC
AGCTCCGGTTCCCAACGATCAAGGCGAGTTACATGATCCCCCATGTTGTGCAAAAAAGCGGTTAGCTCCT
TCGGTCCTCCGATCGTTGTCAGAAGTAAGTTGGCCGCAGTGTTATCACTCATGGTTATGGCAGCACTGCA
TAATTCTCTTACTGTCATGCCATCCGTAAGATGCTTTTCTGTGACTGGTGAGTACTCAACCAAGTCATTC
TGAGAATAGTGTATGCGGCGACCGAGTTGCTCTTGCCCGGCGTCAACACGGGATAATACCGCGCCACATA
GCAGAACTTTAAAAGTGCTCATCATTGGAAAACGTTCTTCGGGGCGAAAACTCTCAAGGATCTTACCGCT
GTTGAGATCCAGTTCGATGTAACCCACTCGTGCACCCAACTGATCTTCAGCATCTTTTACTTTCACCAGC
GTTTCTGGGTGAGCAAAAACAGGAAGGCAAAATGCCGCAAAAAAGGGAATAAGGGCGACACGGAAATGTT
GAATACTCATACTCTTCCTTTTTCAATATTATTGAAGCATTTATCAGGGTTATTGTCTCATGAGCGGATA
CATATTTGAATGTATTTAGAAAAATAAACAAATAGGGGTTCCGCGCACATTTCCCCGAAAAGTGCCACCT
GACGTCGGCAGTGAAAAAAATGCTTTATTTGTGAAATTTGTGATGCTATTGCTTTATTTGTAACCATTAT
AAGCTGCAATAAACAAGTTAACAACAACAATTGCATTCATTTTATGTTTCAGGTTCAGGGGGAGGTGTGG
GAGGTTTTTTAAAGCAAGTAAAACCTCTACAAATGTGGTATGGCTGATTATGATCCTCTAGACTGCAGGG
CTGTCGGCCGCGGCGGCCCCCGTGGTGTGGAGTGCCCCTCAGTGCGGCGAGAGAGGTCCCGGCCTGAGAT
ACATACTTCTTTACATTCCATAGCTTAGCAGGTCCATATGGGCATATAAAGAAGTATGTTTCCCAAGCAG
GCAGTCTGCATGCAGTTCCAAGACCCCGGGACGCCGCCCCGGTAGAAGCTGACCCCAGATCTGGGCCCCC
GCGGCATATGACCGGTGAATTCTCCAGGCGATCTGACGGTTCACTAAACGAGCTCTGCTTATATAGGCCT
CCCACCGTACACGCCACCTCGACATACTCGAGTAGTTATTAATAGTAATCAATTACGGGGTCATTAGTTC
ATAGCCCATATATGGAGTTCCG
Features (pLannotate 1.2.2; 14 found; start..end, strand, type, name):
      1..304     +  enhancer       CMV enhancer: human cytomegalovirus immediate early enhancer
    305..508     +  promoter       CMV promoter: human cytomegalovirus (CMV) immediate early promoter
    632..709     +  ncRNA          mir-144: Accession: RF00682 - microRNA mir-144
    806..877     +  ncRNA          mir-451: Accession: RF00722 - microRNA mir-451
    962..1045    +  CDS            large T antigen (fragment): large T antigen from SV40 (simian virus 40)
   1068..1149    +  polyA_signal   SV40 poly(A) signal: SV40 polyadenylation signal
   1331..1919    -  rep_origin     ori: high-copy-number ColE1/pMB1/pBR322/pUC origin of replication
   2090..2950    -  CDS            AmpR: β-lactamase; bla; confers resistance to ampicillin, carbenicillin, and related antibiotics
   2951..3055    -  promoter       AmpR promoter: bla
   3088..3169    -  polyA_signal   SV40 poly(A) signal: SV40 polyadenylation signal
   3192..3275    -  CDS            large T antigen (fragment): large T antigen from SV40 (simian virus 40)
   3351..3427    -  ncRNA          mir-1: Accession: RF00103 - mir-1 microRNA precursor family
   3551..3585    -  promoter       minimal CMV promoter (fragment): human cytomegalovirus (CMV) immediate early promoter
   3603..3662    +  enhancer       CMV enhancer (fragment): human cytomegalovirus immediate early enhancer
