[The description below was written by a language model from this plasmid's Addgene catalogue record and pLannotate feature annotations shown in this document.]
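Description:
pBI-CMV1-mir144~451-CMV2-mir1 is a mammalian expression plasmid built on the Clontech pBI-CMV1 backbone, a bidirectional vector that drives two separate transcripts in opposite directions from a shared CMV enhancer region. It is propagated in E. coli through a ColE1/pUC-type origin and selected with ampicillin via the β-lactamase gene and its native promoter. The feature annotation describes the origin as high-copy, whereas the catalogue entry lists the plasmid as low copy. The sequenced record is 3,662 nt. No mammalian selection marker is annotated, which suggests transient transfection.

The payload consists of two microRNA-precursor cassettes. On the forward strand, the full CMV immediate-early enhancer and promoter drive a fragment containing the mir-144 and mir-451 hairpins arranged as a cluster, cloned between NotI and HindIII. The catalogue leaves the name, species and size of this first insert blank, but the plasmid name, stated purpose and feature table all identify it as miR-144~451. On the reverse strand, a minimal CMV promoter adjacent to the enhancer drives a 198 bp human miR-1-1 fragment cloned between BglII and PstI. Each transcription unit ends in an SV40 polyadenylation signal; the short "large T antigen" fragments annotated next to these signals are simply part of the SV40-derived terminator regions, not expressed coding sequences.

The stated purpose is to co-express miR-144~451 and miR-1-1 in mammalian cells. It comes from work on how clustering with a neighbouring hairpin assists processing of suboptimal microRNA hairpins. In such a design, miR-1-1 expressed from the same plasmid would plausibly serve as an internal reference, though the record does not say so explicitly.
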