Addgene plasmid #164664: pBI-CMV1-mir144~451-CMV2-mir1
Purpose: Express miR-144~451 and miR-1-1 in mammalian cells
Depositing lab: David Bartel. Depositing organization: Whitehead Institute for Biomedical Research. Publication: MicroRNA Clustering Assists Processing of Suboptimal MicroRNA Hairpins through the Action of the ERH Protein. Fang W, Bartel DP. Mol Cell. 2020 Apr 16;78(2):289-302.e6. doi: 10.1016/j.molcel.2020.01.026. PubMed 32302541.
Backbone
  Vector backbone: pBI-CMV1
  Backbone manufacturer: Clontech
  Backbone size w/o insert (bp): 3114
  Vector type: Mammalian Expression
Growth in bacteria
  Bacterial resistance: Ampicillin, 100 μg/mL
  Growth temperature: 37°C
  Growth strain: DH5alpha
  Copy number: Low Copy
Gene/Insert 1
  Cloning method: Restriction Enzyme; 5′ cloning site NotI (not destroyed); 3′ cloning site HindIII (not destroyed)
  Sequencing primers: 5′ CAATGGGAGTTTGTTTTGGC
Gene/Insert 2
  Gene/Insert name: miR-1-1
  Species: H. sapiens (human)
  Insert size (bp): 198
  Entrez Gene: MIR1-1 (a.k.a. MIRN1-1, hsa-mir-1-1, miRNA1-1, mir-1-1)
  Promoter: CMV
  Cloning method: Restriction Enzyme; 5′ cloning site BglII (not destroyed); 3′ cloning site PstI (not destroyed)
  Sequencing primers: 5′ TGGGCTATGAACTAATGACC
Terms and licenses: Academic/Nonprofit Terms; Industry Terms: Not Available to Industry
How to cite: pBI-CMV1-mir144~451-CMV2-mir1 was a gift from David Bartel (Addgene plasmid # 164664 ; http://n2t.net/addgene:164664 ; RRID:Addgene_164664)
