>Addgene plasmid #164664 | pBI-CMV1-mir144~451-CMV2-mir1 | depositor partial sequence | sequence record 319740 | CAATGGGAGTTTGTTTTGGC
AGCTGGTTTAGTGAACCGTCAGATCCGCTAGGGATCCTCTAGTCAGCTGACGCGTGCTAGCGCGGCCGCG
TTCTGCCCCCAGCCCCTCACAGTGCTTTTCAAGCCATGCTTCCTGTGCCCCCAGTGGGGCCCTGGCTGGG
ATATCATCATATACTGTAAGTTTGCGATGAGACACTACAGTATAGATGATGTACTAGTCCGGGCACCCCC
AGCTCTGGAGCCTGACAAGGAGGACAGGAGAGATGCTGCAAGCCCAAGAAGCTCTCTGCTCAGCCTGTCA
CAACCTACTGACTGCCAGGGCACTTGGGAATGGCAAGGAAACCGTTACCATTACTGAGTTTAGTAATGGT
AATGGTTCTCTTGCTATACCCAGAAAACGTGCCAGGAAGAGAACTCAGGACCCTGAAGCAGACTACTGGA
AGGGAGACTCCAAAGCTTGTCGACGATATCTCCAGAGGATCATAATCAGCCATACCACATTTGTAGAGGT
TTTACTTGCTTTAAAAAACCTCCCACACCTCCCCCTGAACCTGAAACATAAAATGAATGCAATTGTTGTT
GTTAACTTGTTTATTGCAGCTTATAATGGTTACAAATAAAGCAATAGCATCACAAATTTCACAAATAAAG
CATTTTTTTCACTGCCCCGAGCTTCCTCGCTCACTGACTCGCTGCGCTCGGTCGTTCGGCTGCGGCGAGC
GGTATCAGCTCACTCAAAGGCGGTAATACGGTTATCCACAGAATCAGGGGATAACGCAGGAAAGAACATG
TGAG
